Addgene plasmid #111295: MsCLYBL_sgRNA6
Purpose: CRISPR KO murine CLYBL
Depositing lab: Vamsi Mootha. Depositing organization: Massachusetts General Hospital. Publication: The Human Knockout Gene CLYBL Connects Itaconate to Vitamin B12. Shen H, Campanello GC, Flicker D, Grabarek Z, Hu J, Luo C, Banerjee R, Mootha VK. Cell. 2017 Nov 2;171(4):771-782.e11. doi: 10.1016/j.cell.2017.09.051. Epub 2017 Oct 19. PubMed 29056341.
Backbone
  Vector backbone: lentiCRISPR v2
  Vector type: Mammalian Expression, Lentiviral, CRISPR
Growth in bacteria
  Bacterial resistance: Ampicillin, 100 μg/mL
  Growth temperature: 37°C
  Growth strain: NEB Stable
  Copy number: Low Copy
Gene/Insert
  Gene/Insert name: sgRNA6 against murine CLYBL
  gRNA/shRNA sequence: CATAGAGCACTGCTCTCCGG
Terms and licenses: Academic/Nonprofit Terms; Industry Terms: Not Available to Industry
How to cite: MsCLYBL_sgRNA6 was a gift from Vamsi Mootha (Addgene plasmid # 111295 ; http://n2t.net/addgene:111295 ; RRID:Addgene_111295)
