[The description below was written by a language model from this plasmid's Addgene catalogue record and pLannotate feature annotations shown in this document.]
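Description:
MsCLYBL_sgRNA6 is a lentiviral CRISPR knockout plasmid built on the lentiCRISPR v2 backbone, an all-in-one vector that delivers both a guide RNA and Streptococcus pyogenes Cas9 to mammalian cells. Its insert is a single guide (sgRNA6) directed against murine CLYBL, and its stated purpose is knockout of that gene. In the roughly 13 kb sequenced plasmid, a human U6 RNA polymerase III promoter drives the guide, which sits in the short gap between the promoter and the annotated S. pyogenes gRNA scaffold. Immediately downstream, an EF-1α core promoter drives the Cas9 coding sequence, followed by a puromycin N-acetyltransferase gene that allows puromycin selection of transduced cells. The linker between Cas9 and PuroR is not annotated in the feature table. A WPRE after the cassette enhances transcript stability and expression.

The expression units are embedded in an HIV-1-derived transfer vector. A CMV enhancer/promoter lies upstream of a truncated 5' LTR to drive genomic RNA production in packaging cells. It is followed by the Ψ packaging signal with a partial gag fragment, the RRE for Rev-dependent nuclear export, and the cPPT/CTS. A ΔU3 self-inactivating 3' LTR with a bGH polyadenylation signal after it closes the viral region. Outside the viral region, the backbone carries an SV40 promoter/EM7-driven BleoR cassette with an SV40 poly(A), an f1 origin, a ColE1/pUC-type origin and an ampicillin resistance gene for propagation in E. coli. The catalogue lists it as low copy and grown in a recombination-deficient strain, as is common for LTR-containing plasmids. The short small t antigen, lacI and similar fragment annotations are likely incidental matches to backbone sequence.
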