Features (pLannotate 1.2.2; 33 found; start..end, strand, type, name):
      1..181     +  LTR            5' LTR (truncated): truncated 5' long terminal repeat (LTR) from HIV-1
    228..353     +  misc_feature   HIV-1 Ψ: packaging signal of human immunodeficiency virus type 1
    337..700     +  CDS            HIV-1 gag (fragment): gag protein from human immunodeficiency virus 1; gag
    846..1079    +  misc_feature   RRE: The Rev response element (RRE) of HIV-1 allows for Rev-dependent mRNA export from the nucleus to the cytoplasm.
   1456..1556    +  CDS            Rev (fragment): human immunodeficiency virus 1 (HIV-1) Rev protein; rev; enhances nuclear export of unspliced and incompletely spliced viral mRNAs
   1606..1723    +  misc_feature   cPPT/CTS: central polypurine tract and central termination sequence of HIV-1
   1774..2014    +  promoter       U6 promoter: RNA polymerase III promoter for human U6 snRNA
   2044..2119    +  misc_RNA       gRNA scaffold: guide RNA scaffold for the Streptococcus pyogenes CRISPR/Cas9 system
   2137..2155    +  CDS            small t antigen (fragment): SV40 (simian virus 40) small t antigen
   2181..2392    +  promoter       EF-1α core promoter: core promoter for human elongation factor EF-1α
   2417..6520    +  CDS            Cas9: Cas9 (Csn1) endonuclease from the Streptococcus pyogenes Type II CRISPR/Cas system generates RNA-guided double strand breaks in DNA
   6658..7255    +  CDS            PuroR (fragment): puromycin N-acetyltransferase; pac from Streptomyces; confers resistance to puromycin
   7271..7859    +  misc_feature   WPRE: woodchuck hepatitis virus posttranscriptional regulatory element
   7910..7929    +  misc_feature   cPPT/CTS (fragment): central polypurine tract and central termination sequence of HIV-1
   7931..8164    +  LTR            3' LTR (ΔU3): self-inactivating 3' long terminal repeat (LTR) from HIV-1
   8196..8420    +  polyA_signal   bGH poly(A) signal: bovine growth hormone polyadenylation signal
   8424..8445    +  promoter       SV40 promoter (fragment): SV40 enhancer and early promoter
   8466..8894    +  rep_origin     f1 ori (sequence partly withheld): f1 bacteriophage origin of replication; arrow indicates direction of (+) strand synthesis
   8908..9237    +  promoter       SV40 promoter: SV40 enhancer and early promoter
   9285..9332    +  promoter       EM7 promoter: synthetic bacterial promoter&nbsp
   9351..9725    +  CDS            BleoR: antibiotic-binding protein; Sh ble from Streptoalloteichus hindustanus; confers resistance to bleomycin, phleomycin, and Zeocin™
   9735..9860    +  CDS            ble (fragment): BLE_KLEPN - Experimental evidence at protein level: Swiss-Prot protein existence level 1. Binding protein with a strong affinity to the bleomycin family of antibiotics. Binds to CL990; an antimitotic-antibiotic compound. From Klebsiella pneumoniae.
   9855..9976    +  polyA_signal   SV40 poly(A) signal: SV40 polyadenylation signal
  10047..10069   -  protein_bind   lac operator (fragment): The lac repressor binds to the lac operator to inhibit transcription in E. coli. This inhibition can be relieved by adding lactose or isopropyl-β-D-thiogalactopyranoside (IPTG). lac repressor encoded by lacI
  10073..10103   -  promoter       lac promoter: promoter for the E. coli lac operon
  10118..10139   -  protein_bind   CAP binding site: CAP binding activates transcription in the presence of cAMP. E. coli catabolite activator protein
  10152..10244   -  CDS            lacI (fragment): lac repressor; lacI; The lac repressor binds to the lac operator to inhibit transcription in E. coli. This inhibition can be relieved by adding lactose or isopropyl-β-D-thiogalactopyranoside (IPTG).
  10427..11015   -  rep_origin     ori: high-copy-number ColE1/pMB1/pBR322/pUC origin of replication
  11186..12046   -  CDS            AmpR: β-lactamase; bla; confers resistance to ampicillin, carbenicillin, and related antibiotics
  12047..12151   -  promoter       AmpR promoter: bla
  12210..12262   -  misc_feature   bom (fragment): basis of mobility region from pBR322
  12417..12796   +  enhancer       CMV enhancer: human cytomegalovirus immediate early enhancer
  12797..12996   +  promoter       CMV promoter: human cytomegalovirus (CMV) immediate early promoter
>Addgene plasmid #111295 | MsCLYBL_sgRNA6 | addgene full sequence | sequence record 218584 | Addgene NGS Result
GGGTCTCTCTGGTTAGACCAGATCTGAGCCTGGGAGCTCTCTGGCTAACTAGGGAACCCACTGCTTAAGC
CTCAATAAAGCTTGCCTTGAGTGCTTCAAGTAGTGTGTGCCCGTCTGTTGTGTGACTCTGGTAACTAGAG
ATCCCTCAGACCCTTTTAGTCAGTGTGGAAAATCTCTAGCAGTGGCGCCCGAACAGGGACTTGAAAGCGA
AAGGGAAACCAGAGGAGCTCTCTCGACGCAGGACTCGGCTTGCTGAAGCGCGCACGGCAAGAGGCGAGGG
GCGGCGACTGGTGAGTACGCCAAAAATTTTGACTAGCGGAGGCTAGAAGGAGAGAGATGGGTGCGAGAGC
GTCAGTATTAAGCGGGGGAGAATTAGATCGCGATGGGAAAAAATTCGGTTAAGGCCAGGGGGAAAGAAAA
AATATAAATTAAAACATATAGTATGGGCAAGCAGGGAGCTAGAACGATTCGCAGTTAATCCTGGCCTGTT
AGAAACATCAGAAGGCTGTAGACAAATACTGGGACAGCTACAACCATCCCTTCAGACAGGATCAGAAGAA
CTTAGATCATTATATAATACAGTAGCAACCCTCTATTGTGTGCATCAAAGGATAGAGATAAAAGACACCA
AGGAAGCTTTAGACAAGATAGAGGAAGAGCAAAACAAAAGTAAGACCACCGCACAGCAAGCGGCCGCTGA
TCTTCAGACCTGGAGGAGGAGATATGAGGGACAATTGGAGAAGTGAATTATATAAATATAAAGTAGTAAA
AATTGAACCATTAGGAGTAGCACCCACCAAGGCAAAGAGAAGAGTGGTGCAGAGAGAAAAAAGAGCAGTG
GGAATAGGAGCTTTGTTCCTTGGGTTCTTGGGAGCAGCAGGAAGCACTATGGGCGCAGCGTCAATGACGC
TGACGGTACAGGCCAGACAATTATTGTCTGGTATAGTGCAGCAGCAGAACAATTTGCTGAGGGCTATTGA
GGCGCAACAGCATCTGTTGCAACTCACAGTCTGGGGCATCAAGCAGCTCCAGGCAAGAATCCTGGCTGTG
GAAAGATACCTAAAGGATCAACAGCTCCTGGGGATTTGGGGTTGCTCTGGAAAACTCATTTGCACCACTG
CTGTGCCTTGGAATGCTAGTTGGAGTAATAAATCTCTGGAACAGATTTGGAATCACACGACCTGGATGGA
GTGGGACAGAGAAATTAACAATTACACAAGCTTAATACACTCCTTAATTGAAGAATCGCAAAACCAGCAA
GAAAAGAATGAACAAGAATTATTGGAATTAGATAAATGGGCAAGTTTGTGGAATTGGTTTAACATAACAA
ATTGGCTGTGGTATATAAAATTATTCATAATGATAGTAGGAGGCTTGGTAGGTTTAAGAATAGTTTTTGC
TGTACTTTCTATAGTGAATAGAGTTAGGCAGGGATATTCACCATTATCGTTTCAGACCCACCTCCCAACC
CCGAGGGGACCCGACAGGCCCGAAGGAATAGAAGAAGAAGGTGGAGAGAGAGACAGAGACAGATCCATTC
GATTAGTGAACGGATCGGCACTGCGTGCGCCAATTCTGCAGACAAATGGCAGTATTCATCCACAATTTTA
AAAGAAAAGGGGGGATTGGGGGGTACAGTGCAGGGGAAAGAATAGTAGACATAATAGCAACAGACATACA
AACTAAAGAATTACAAAAACAAATTACAAAAATTCAAAATTTTCGGGTTTATTACAGGGACAGCAGAGAT
CCAGTTTGGTTAATTAAGGTACCGAGGGCCTATTTCCCATGATTCCTTCATATTTGCATATACGATACAA
GGCTGTTAGAGAGATAATTAGAATTAATTTGACTGTAAACACAAAGATATTAGTACAAAATACGTGACGT
AGAAAGTAATAATTTCTTGGGTAGTTTGCAGTTTTAAAATTATGTTTTAAAATGGACTATCATATGCTTA
CCGTAACTTGAAAGTATTTCGATTTCTTGGCTTTATATATCTTGTGGAAAGGACGAAACACCGCATAGAG
CACTGCTCTCCGGGTTTTAGAGCTAGAAATAGCAAGTTAAAATAAGGCTAGTCCGTTATCAACTTGAAAA
AGTGGCACCGAGTCGGTGCTTTTTTGAATTCGCTAGCTAGGTCTTGAAAGGAGTGGGAATTGGCTCCGGT
GCCCGTCAGTGGGCAGAGCGCACATCGCCCACAGTCCCCGAGAAGTTGGGGGGAGGGGTCGGCAATTGAT
CCGGTGCCTAGAGAAGGTGGCGCGGGGTAAACTGGGAAAGTGATGTCGTGTACTGGCTCCGCCTTTTTCC
CGAGGGTGGGGGAGAACCGTATATAAGTGCAGTAGTCGCCGTGAACGTTCTTTTTCGCAACGGGTTTGCC
GCCAGAACACAGGACCGGTTCTAGAGCGCTGCCACCATGGACAAGAAGTACAGCATCGGCCTGGACATCG
GCACCAACTCTGTGGGCTGGGCCGTGATCACCGACGAGTACAAGGTGCCCAGCAAGAAATTCAAGGTGCT
GGGCAACACCGACCGGCACAGCATCAAGAAGAACCTGATCGGAGCCCTGCTGTTCGACAGCGGCGAAACA
GCCGAGGCCACCCGGCTGAAGAGAACCGCCAGAAGAAGATACACCAGACGGAAGAACCGGATCTGCTATC
TGCAAGAGATCTTCAGCAACGAGATGGCCAAGGTGGACGACAGCTTCTTCCACAGACTGGAAGAGTCCTT
CCTGGTGGAAGAGGATAAGAAGCACGAGCGGCACCCCATCTTCGGCAACATCGTGGACGAGGTGGCCTAC
CACGAGAAGTACCCCACCATCTACCACCTGAGAAAGAAACTGGTGGACAGCACCGACAAGGCCGACCTGC
GGCTGATCTATCTGGCCCTGGCCCACATGATCAAGTTCCGGGGCCACTTCCTGATCGAGGGCGACCTGAA
CCCCGACAACAGCGACGTGGACAAGCTGTTCATCCAGCTGGTGCAGACCTACAACCAGCTGTTCGAGGAA
AACCCCATCAACGCCAGCGGCGTGGACGCCAAGGCCATCCTGTCTGCCAGACTGAGCAAGAGCAGACGGC
TGGAAAATCTGATCGCCCAGCTGCCCGGCGAGAAGAAGAATGGCCTGTTCGGAAACCTGATTGCCCTGAG
CCTGGGCCTGACCCCCAACTTCAAGAGCAACTTCGACCTGGCCGAGGATGCCAAACTGCAGCTGAGCAAG
GACACCTACGACGACGACCTGGACAACCTGCTGGCCCAGATCGGCGACCAGTACGCCGACCTGTTTCTGG
CCGCCAAGAACCTGTCCGACGCCATCCTGCTGAGCGACATCCTGAGAGTGAACACCGAGATCACCAAGGC
CCCCCTGAGCGCCTCTATGATCAAGAGATACGACGAGCACCACCAGGACCTGACCCTGCTGAAAGCTCTC
GTGCGGCAGCAGCTGCCTGAGAAGTACAAAGAGATTTTCTTCGACCAGAGCAAGAACGGCTACGCCGGCT
ACATTGACGGCGGAGCCAGCCAGGAAGAGTTCTACAAGTTCATCAAGCCCATCCTGGAAAAGATGGACGG
CACCGAGGAACTGCTCGTGAAGCTGAACAGAGAGGACCTGCTGCGGAAGCAGCGGACCTTCGACAACGGC
AGCATCCCCCACCAGATCCACCTGGGAGAGCTGCACGCCATTCTGCGGCGGCAGGAAGATTTTTACCCAT
TCCTGAAGGACAACCGGGAAAAGATCGAGAAGATCCTGACCTTCCGCATCCCCTACTACGTGGGCCCTCT
GGCCAGGGGAAACAGCAGATTCGCCTGGATGACCAGAAAGAGCGAGGAAACCATCACCCCCTGGAACTTC
GAGGAAGTGGTGGACAAGGGCGCTTCCGCCCAGAGCTTCATCGAGCGGATGACCAACTTCGATAAGAACC
TGCCCAACGAGAAGGTGCTGCCCAAGCACAGCCTGCTGTACGAGTACTTCACCGTGTATAACGAGCTGAC
CAAAGTGAAATACGTGACCGAGGGAATGAGAAAGCCCGCCTTCCTGAGCGGCGAGCAGAAAAAGGCCATC
GTGGACCTGCTGTTCAAGACCAACCGGAAAGTGACCGTGAAGCAGCTGAAAGAGGACTACTTCAAGAAAA
TCGAGTGCTTCGACTCCGTGGAAATCTCCGGCGTGGAAGATCGGTTCAACGCCTCCCTGGGCACATACCA
CGATCTGCTGAAAATTATCAAGGACAAGGACTTCCTGGACAATGAGGAAAACGAGGACATTCTGGAAGAT
ATCGTGCTGACCCTGACACTGTTTGAGGACAGAGAGATGATCGAGGAACGGCTGAAAACCTATGCCCACC
TGTTCGACGACAAAGTGATGAAGCAGCTGAAGCGGCGGAGATACACCGGCTGGGGCAGGCTGAGCCGGAA
GCTGATCAACGGCATCCGGGACAAGCAGTCCGGCAAGACAATCCTGGATTTCCTGAAGTCCGACGGCTTC
GCCAACAGAAACTTCATGCAGCTGATCCACGACGACAGCCTGACCTTTAAAGAGGACATCCAGAAAGCCC
AGGTGTCCGGCCAGGGCGATAGCCTGCACGAGCACATTGCCAATCTGGCCGGCAGCCCCGCCATTAAGAA
GGGCATCCTGCAGACAGTGAAGGTGGTGGACGAGCTCGTGAAAGTGATGGGCCGGCACAAGCCCGAGAAC
ATCGTGATCGAAATGGCCAGAGAGAACCAGACCACCCAGAAGGGACAGAAGAACAGCCGCGAGAGAATGA
AGCGGATCGAAGAGGGCATCAAAGAGCTGGGCAGCCAGATCCTGAAAGAACACCCCGTGGAAAACACCCA
GCTGCAGAACGAGAAGCTGTACCTGTACTACCTGCAGAATGGGCGGGATATGTACGTGGACCAGGAACTG
GACATCAACCGGCTGTCCGACTACGATGTGGACCATATCGTGCCTCAGAGCTTTCTGAAGGACGACTCCA
TCGACAACAAGGTGCTGACCAGAAGCGACAAGAACCGGGGCAAGAGCGACAACGTGCCCTCCGAAGAGGT
CGTGAAGAAGATGAAGAACTACTGGCGGCAGCTGCTGAACGCCAAGCTGATTACCCAGAGAAAGTTCGAC
AATCTGACCAAGGCCGAGAGAGGCGGCCTGAGCGAACTGGATAAGGCCGGCTTCATCAAGAGACAGCTGG
TGGAAACCCGGCAGATCACAAAGCACGTGGCACAGATCCTGGACTCCCGGATGAACACTAAGTACGACGA
GAATGACAAGCTGATCCGGGAAGTGAAAGTGATCACCCTGAAGTCCAAGCTGGTGTCCGATTTCCGGAAG
GATTTCCAGTTTTACAAAGTGCGCGAGATCAACAACTACCACCACGCCCACGACGCCTACCTGAACGCCG
TCGTGGGAACCGCCCTGATCAAAAAGTACCCTAAGCTGGAAAGCGAGTTCGTGTACGGCGACTACAAGGT
GTACGACGTGCGGAAGATGATCGCCAAGAGCGAGCAGGAAATCGGCAAGGCTACCGCCAAGTACTTCTTC
TACAGCAACATCATGAACTTTTTCAAGACCGAGATTACCCTGGCCAACGGCGAGATCCGGAAGCGGCCTC
TGATCGAGACAAACGGCGAAACCGGGGAGATCGTGTGGGATAAGGGCCGGGATTTTGCCACCGTGCGGAA
AGTGCTGAGCATGCCCCAAGTGAATATCGTGAAAAAGACCGAGGTGCAGACAGGCGGCTTCAGCAAAGAG
TCTATCCTGCCCAAGAGGAACAGCGATAAGCTGATCGCCAGAAAGAAGGACTGGGACCCTAAGAAGTACG
GCGGCTTCGACAGCCCCACCGTGGCCTATTCTGTGCTGGTGGTGGCCAAAGTGGAAAAGGGCAAGTCCAA
GAAACTGAAGAGTGTGAAAGAGCTGCTGGGGATCACCATCATGGAAAGAAGCAGCTTCGAGAAGAATCCC
ATCGACTTTCTGGAAGCCAAGGGCTACAAAGAAGTGAAAAAGGACCTGATCATCAAGCTGCCTAAGTACT
CCCTGTTCGAGCTGGAAAACGGCCGGAAGAGAATGCTGGCCTCTGCCGGCGAACTGCAGAAGGGAAACGA
ACTGGCCCTGCCCTCCAAATATGTGAACTTCCTGTACCTGGCCAGCCACTATGAGAAGCTGAAGGGCTCC
CCCGAGGATAATGAGCAGAAACAGCTGTTTGTGGAACAGCACAAGCACTACCTGGACGAGATCATCGAGC
AGATCAGCGAGTTCTCCAAGAGAGTGATCCTGGCCGACGCTAATCTGGACAAAGTGCTGTCCGCCTACAA
CAAGCACCGGGATAAGCCCATCAGAGAGCAGGCCGAGAATATCATCCACCTGTTTACCCTGACCAATCTG
GGAGCCCCTGCCGCCTTCAAGTACTTTGACACCACCATCGACCGGAAGAGGTACACCAGCACCAAAGAGG
TGCTGGACGCCACCCTGATCCACCAGAGCATCACCGGCCTGTACGAGACACGGATCGACCTGTCTCAGCT
GGGAGGCGACAAGCGACCTGCCGCCACAAAGAAGGCTGGACAGGCTAAGAAGAAGAAAGATTACAAAGAC
GATGACGATAAGGGATCCGGCGCAACAAACTTCTCTCTGCTGAAACAAGCCGGAGATGTCGAAGAGAATC
CTGGACCGACCGAGTACAAGCCCACGGTGCGCCTCGCCACCCGCGACGACGTCCCCAGGGCCGTACGCAC
CCTCGCCGCCGCGTTCGCCGACTACCCCGCCACGCGCCACACCGTCGATCCGGACCGCCACATCGAGCGG
GTCACCGAGCTGCAAGAACTCTTCCTCACGCGCGTCGGGCTCGACATCGGCAAGGTGTGGGTCGCGGACG
ACGGCGCCGCGGTGGCGGTCTGGACCACGCCGGAGAGCGTCGAAGCGGGGGCGGTGTTCGCCGAGATCGG
CCCGCGCATGGCCGAGTTGAGCGGTTCCCGGCTGGCCGCGCAGCAACAGATGGAAGGCCTCCTGGCGCCG
CACCGGCCCAAGGAGCCCGCGTGGTTCCTGGCCACCGTCGGAGTCTCGCCCGACCACCAGGGCAAGGGTC
TGGGCAGCGCCGTCGTGCTCCCCGGAGTGGAGGCGGCCGAGCGCGCCGGGGTGCCCGCCTTCCTGGAGAC
CTCCGCGCCCCGCAACCTCCCCTTCTACGAGCGGCTCGGCTTCACCGTCACCGCCGACGTCGAGGTGCCC
GAAGGACCGCGCACCTGGTGCATGACCCGCAAGCCCGGTGCCTGAACGCGTTAAGTCGACAATCAACCTC
TGGATTACAAAATTTGTGAAAGATTGACTGGTATTCTTAACTATGTTGCTCCTTTTACGCTATGTGGATA
CGCTGCTTTAATGCCTTTGTATCATGCTATTGCTTCCCGTATGGCTTTCATTTTCTCCTCCTTGTATAAA
TCCTGGTTGCTGTCTCTTTATGAGGAGTTGTGGCCCGTTGTCAGGCAACGTGGCGTGGTGTGCACTGTGT
TTGCTGACGCAACCCCCACTGGTTGGGGCATTGCCACCACCTGTCAGCTCCTTTCCGGGACTTTCGCTTT
CCCCCTCCCTATTGCCACGGCGGAACTCATCGCCGCCTGCCTTGCCCGCTGCTGGACAGGGGCTCGGCTG
TTGGGCACTGACAATTCCGTGGTGTTGTCGGGGAAATCATCGTCCTTTCCTTGGCTGCTCGCCTGTGTTG
CCACCTGGATTCTGCGCGGGACGTCCTTCTGCTACGTCCCTTCGGCCCTCAATCCAGCGGACCTTCCTTC
CCGCGGCCTGCTGCCGGCTCTGCGGCCTCTTCCGCGTCTTCGCCTTCGCCCTCAGACGAGTCGGATCTCC
CTTTGGGCCGCCTCCCCGCGTCGACTTTAAGACCAATGACTTACAAGGCAGCTGTAGATCTTAGCCACTT
TTTAAAAGAAAAGGGGGGACTGGAAGGGCTAATTCACTCCCAACGAAGACAAGATCTGCTTTTTGCTTGT
ACTGGGTCTCTCTGGTTAGACCAGATCTGAGCCTGGGAGCTCTCTGGCTAACTAGGGAACCCACTGCTTA
AGCCTCAATAAAGCTTGCCTTGAGTGCTTCAAGTAGTGTGTGCCCGTCTGTTGTGTGACTCTGGTAACTA
GAGATCCCTCAGACCCTTTTAGTCAGTGTGGAAAATCTCTAGCAGGGCCCGTTTAAACCCGCTGATCAGC
CTCGACTGTGCCTTCTAGTTGCCAGCCATCTGTTGTTTGCCCCTCCCCCGTGCCTTCCTTGACCCTGGAA
GGTGCCACTCCCACTGTCCTTTCCTAATAAAATGAGGAAATTGCATCGCATTGTCTGAGTAGGTGTCATT
CTATTCTGGGGGGTGGGGTGGGGCAGGACAGCAAGGGGGAGGATTGGGAAGACAATAGCAGGCATGCTGG
GGATGCGGTGGGCTCTATGGCTTCTGAGGCGGAAAGAACCAGCTGGGGCTCTAGGGGGTATCCCC
[124 nt withheld, positions 8466-8589]
C
[91 nt withheld, positions 8591-8681]
A
[49 nt withheld, positions 8683-8731]
CCTTTGACGTTGGAGTCCACGTTCTTT
[37 nt withheld, positions 8759-8795]
ACCCTATCTCGGTCTATTCTTTTGATTTATAAGGGATTTTGCCGATTTCGGCCTATTGGTTAAAAAATGA
GCTGATTTAACAAAAATTTAACGCGAATTAATTCTGTGGAATGTGTGTCAGTTAGGGTGTGGAAAGTCCC
CAGGCTCCCCAGCAGGCAGAAGTATGCAAAGCATGCATCTCAATTAGTCAGCAACCAGGTGTGGAAAGTC
CCCAGGCTCCCCAGCAGGCAGAAGTATGCAAAGCATGCATCTCAATTAGTCAGCAACCATAGTCCCGCCC
CTAACTCCGCCCATCCCGCCCCTAACTCCGCCCAGTTCCGCCCATTCTCCGCCCCATGGCTGACTAATTT
TTTTTATTTATGCAGAGGCCGAGGCCGCCTCTGCCTCTGAGCTATTCCAGAAGTAGTGAGGAGGCTTTTT
TGGAGGCCTAGGCTTTTGCAAAAAGCTCCCGGGAGCTTGTATATCCATTTTCGGATCTGATCAGCACGTG
TTGACAATTAATCATCGGCATAGTATATCGGCATAGTATAATACGACAAGGTGAGGAACTAAACCATGGC
CAAGTTGACCAGTGCCGTTCCGGTGCTCACCGCGCGCGACGTCGCCGGAGCGGTCGAGTTCTGGACCGAC
CGGCTCGGGTTCTCCCGGGACTTCGTGGAGGACGACTTCGCCGGTGTGGTCCGGGACGACGTGACCCTGT
TCATCAGCGCGGTCCAGGACCAGGTGGTGCCGGACAACACCCTGGCCTGGGTGTGGGTGCGCGGCCTGGA
CGAGCTGTACGCCGAGTGGTCGGAGGTCGTGTCCACGAACTTCCGGGACGCCTCCGGGCCGGCCATGACC
GAGATCGGCGAGCAGCCGTGGGGGCGGGAGTTCGCCCTGCGCGACCCGGCCGGCAACTGCGTGCACTTCG
TGGCCGAGGAGCAGGACTGACACGTGCTACGAGATTTCGATTCCACCGCCGCCTTCTATGAAAGGTTGGG
CTTCGGAATCGTTTTCCGGGACGCCGGCTGGATGATCCTCCAGCGCGGGGATCTCATGCTGGAGTTCTTC
GCCCACCCCAACTTGTTTATTGCAGCTTATAATGGTTACAAATAAAGCAATAGCATCACAAATTTCACAA
ATAAAGCATTTTTTTCACTGCATTCTAGTTGTGGTTTGTCCAAACTCATCAATGTATCTTATCATGTCTG
TATACCGTCGACCTCTAGCTAGAGCTTGGCGTAATCATGGTCATAGCTGTTTCCTGTGTGAAATTGTTAT
CCGCTCACAATTCCACACAACATACGAGCCGGAAGCATAAAGTGTAAAGCCTGGGGTGCCTAATGAGTGA
GCTAACTCACATTAATTGCGTTGCGCTCACTGCCCGCTTTCCAGTCGGGAAACCTGTCGTGCCAGCTGCA
TTAATGAATCGGCCAACGCGCGGGGAGAGGCGGTTTGCGTATTGGGCGCTCTTCCGCTTCCTCGCTCACT
GACTCGCTGCGCTCGGTCGTTCGGCTGCGGCGAGCGGTATCAGCTCACTCAAAGGCGGTAATACGGTTAT
CCACAGAATCAGGGGATAACGCAGGAAAGAACATGTGAGCAAAAGGCCAGCAAAAGGCCAGGAACCGTAA
AAAGGCCGCGTTGCTGGCGTTTTTCCATAGGCTCCGCCCCCCTGACGAGCATCACAAAAATCGACGCTCA
AGTCAGAGGTGGCGAAACCCGACAGGACTATAAAGATACCAGGCGTTTCCCCCTGGAAGCTCCCTCGTGC
GCTCTCCTGTTCCGACCCTGCCGCTTACCGGATACCTGTCCGCCTTTCTCCCTTCGGGAAGCGTGGCGCT
TTCTCATAGCTCACGCTGTAGGTATCTCAGTTCGGTGTAGGTCGTTCGCTCCAAGCTGGGCTGTGTGCAC
GAACCCCCCGTTCAGCCCGACCGCTGCGCCTTATCCGGTAACTATCGTCTTGAGTCCAACCCGGTAAGAC
ACGACTTATCGCCACTGGCAGCAGCCACTGGTAACAGGATTAGCAGAGCGAGGTATGTAGGCGGTGCTAC
AGAGTTCTTGAAGTGGTGGCCTAACTACGGCTACACTAGAAGAACAGTATTTGGTATCTGCGCTCTGCTG
AAGCCAGTTACCTTCGGAAAAAGAGTTGGTAGCTCTTGATCCGGCAAACAAACCACCGCTGGTAGCGGTG
GTTTTTTTGTTTGCAAGCAGCAGATTACGCGCAGAAAAAAAGGATCTCAAGAAGATCCTTTGATCTTTTC
TACGGGGTCTGACGCTCAGTGGAACGAAAACTCACGTTAAGGGATTTTGGTCATGAGATTATCAAAAAGG
ATCTTCACCTAGATCCTTTTAAATTAAAAATGAAGTTTTAAATCAATCTAAAGTATATATGAGTAAACTT
GGTCTGACAGTTACCAATGCTTAATCAGTGAGGCACCTATCTCAGCGATCTGTCTATTTCGTTCATCCAT
AGTTGCCTGACTCCCCGTCGTGTAGATAACTACGATACGGGAGGGCTTACCATCTGGCCCCAGTGCTGCA
ATGATACCGCGAGACCCACGCTCACCGGCTCCAGATTTATCAGCAATAAACCAGCCAGCCGGAAGGGCCG
AGCGCAGAAGTGGTCCTGCAACTTTATCCGCCTCCATCCAGTCTATTAATTGTTGCCGGGAAGCTAGAGT
AAGTAGTTCGCCAGTTAATAGTTTGCGCAACGTTGTTGCCATTGCTACAGGCATCGTGGTGTCACGCTCG
TCGTTTGGTATGGCTTCATTCAGCTCCGGTTCCCAACGATCAAGGCGAGTTACATGATCCCCCATGTTGT
GCAAAAAAGCGGTTAGCTCCTTCGGTCCTCCGATCGTTGTCAGAAGTAAGTTGGCCGCAGTGTTATCACT
CATGGTTATGGCAGCACTGCATAATTCTCTTACTGTCATGCCATCCGTAAGATGCTTTTCTGTGACTGGT
GAGTACTCAACCAAGTCATTCTGAGAATAGTGTATGCGGCGACCGAGTTGCTCTTGCCCGGCGTCAATAC
GGGATAATACCGCGCCACATAGCAGAACTTTAAAAGTGCTCATCATTGGAAAACGTTCTTCGGGGCGAAA
ACTCTCAAGGATCTTACCGCTGTTGAGATCCAGTTCGATGTAACCCACTCGTGCACCCAACTGATCTTCA
GCATCTTTTACTTTCACCAGCGTTTCTGGGTGAGCAAAAACAGGAAGGCAAAATGCCGCAAAAAAGGGAA
TAAGGGCGACACGGAAATGTTGAATACTCATACTCTTCCTTTTTCAATATTATTGAAGCATTTATCAGGG
TTATTGTCTCATGAGCGGATACATATTTGAATGTATTTAGAAAAATAAACAAATAGGGGTTCCGCGCACA
TTTCCCCGAAAAGTGCCACCTGACGTCGACGGATCGGGAGATCTCCCGATCCCCTATGGTGCACTCTCAG
TACAATCTGCTCTGATGCCGCATAGTTAAGCCAGTATCTGCTCCCTGCTTGTGTGTTGGAGGTCGCTGAG
TAGTGCGCGAGCAAAATTTAAGCTACAACAAGGCAAGGCTTGACCGACAATTGCATGAAGAATCTGCTTA
GGGTTAGGCGTTTTGCGCTGCTTCGCGATGTACGGGCCAGATATACGCGTTGACATTGATTATTGACTAG
TTATTAATAGTAATCAATTACGGGGTCATTAGTTCATAGCCCATATATGGAGTTCCGCGTTACATAACTT
ACGGTAAATGGCCCGCCTGGCTGACCGCCCAACGACCCCCGCCCATTGACGTCAATAATGACGTATGTTC
CCATAGTAACGCCAATAGGGACTTTCCATTGACGTCAATGGGTGGAGTATTTACGGTAAACTGCCCACTT
GGCAGTACATCAAGTGTATCATATGCCAAGTACGCCCCCTATTGACGTCAATGACGGTAAATGGCCCGCC
TGGCATTATGCCCAGTACATGACCTTATGGGACTTTCCTACTTGGCAGTACATCTACGTATTAGTCATCG
CTATTACCATGGTGATGCGGTTTTGGCAGTACATCAATGGGCGTGGATAGCGGTTTGACTCACGGGGATT
TCCAAGTCTCCACCCCATTGACGTCAATGGGAGTTTGTTTTGGCACCAAAATCAACGGGACTTTCCAAAA
TGTCGTAACAACTCCGCCCCATTGACGCAAATGGGCGGTAGGCGTGTACGGTGGGAGGTCTATATAAGCA
GCGCGTTTTGCCTGTACT
