>Addgene plasmid #111295 | MsCLYBL_sgRNA6 | depositor partial sequence | sequence record 209287 | sgRNA6 sequence
CATAGAGCACTGCTCTCCGG
